>Addgene plasmid #162857 | pUCP20 PilBQ231* | addgene full sequence | sequence record 328888 | Addgene NGS Result
TTTACACTTTATGCTTCCGGCTCGTATGTTGTGTGGAATTGTGAGCGGATAACAATTTCACACAGGAAAC
AGCTATGAACGACAGCATCCAACTGAGCGGTCTGTCCCGACAGCTCGTCCAAGCCAATCTACTCGACGAA
AAGACCGCCCTGCAGGCCCAGACGCAGGCGCAGCGCAACAAGCTGTCGCTGGTGACGCACCTGGTGCAGA
ACAAGCTGGTAAGCGGCCTGGCCCTGGCCGAATTGTCCGCCGAGCAGTTCGGCATCGCCTATTGCGACCT
GAACAGCCTGGACAGGGAAAGCTTTCCGCGGGACGCCATCAGCGAAAAGCTGGTCCGCCAGCACCGGGTC
ATTCCCCTGTGGCGGCGGGGCAACAAGTTGTTCGTAGGCATCTCCGACGCCGCCAACCACCAGGCCATCA
ACGACGTCCAGTTCAGCACTGGCCTGACGACCGAGGCCATTCTGGTCGAGGACGACAAGCTCGGCCTTGC
CATCGACAAGCTATTCGAGAATGCAACCGACGGCTTGGCAGGTCTCGATGACGTGGACCTGGAAGGACTG
GATGTAGGCGTCAAGGAAACGTCCGGACAAGAAGATACTGGCGCGGAGGCAGACGACGCTCCCGTCGTCC
GCTTCGTCAACAAGATGCTGCTGGACGCTATCAAAGGCGGGTCTTCCGACTTGCACTTCGAGCCCTACGA
GAAGATCTACCGGGTGCGCTTCCGTACCGACGGCATGCTTCACGAAGTGGCCAAGCCGCCGATCTAGTTG
GCCAGTCGTATCTCTGCTCGTCTCAAGGTAATGGCCGGCCTGGATATCTCCGAACGACGCAAGCCGCAGG
ACGGACGGATCAAGATGCGCGTGTCGAAGACCAAGTCCATCGACTTCCGCGTCAACACCCTGCCGACCCT
GTGGGGCGAGAAGATCGTGATGCGGATCCTCGACTCCTCCAGCGCGCAGATGGGCATCGACGCCCTGGGC
TACGAGGAGGACCAGAAGGAACTCTACCTGGCCGCACTCAAGCAGCCGCAGGGCATGATCCTGGTCACCG
GCCCCACCGGCTCGGGCAAGACGGTATCGCTGTACACCGGCCTGAACATCCTCAATACCACCGACATCAA
CATTTCCACCGCCGAAGACCCGGTGGAGATCAACCTGGAAGGCATCAACCAGGTCAACGTCAATCCGCGC
CAGGGCATGGACTTCTCCCAGGCGCTGCGCGCCTTCCTGCGCCAGGACCCGGACGTGATCATGGTCGGCG
AGATCCGCGACCTGGAGACCGCCGAGATCGCCATCAAGGCGGCGCAGACCGGGCATATGGTGATGTCCAC
CCTGCACACCAACAGCGCCGCCGAGACCCTGACCCGCCTGCTGAACATGGGCGTACCGGCGTTCAACCTG
GCGACCTCGGTGAACCTGATCATCGCCCAGCGCCTTGCGCGAAAACTCTGTTCGCACTGCAAGAAAGAGC
ACGACGTACCGAAGGAAACCCTGCTTCACGAAGGTTTCCCAGAAGAGTTGATCGGCACCTTCAAGCTGTA
TTCACCAGTGGGCTGCGACCATTGCAAGAACGGTTACAAGGGCCGTGTCGGTATTTATGAAGTAGTTAAA
AACACCCCGGCCCTGCAGCGGATTATCATGGAGGAAGGCAACTCCATCGAGATCGCCGAGCAAGCCCGCA
AAGAAGGCTTCAACGATCTGCGCACCTCAGGCCTGCTGAAAGCCATGCAGGGGATCACCAGCCTGGAGGA
AGTCAACCGCGTGACCAAGGATAGGCCGGGCCATCATCATCACCATCATTAAGCCAGATCCAGCGGCATC
TGGGTTAGTCGAGCGCGGGCCGCTTCCCATGTCTCACCAGGGCGAGCCTGTTTCGCGATCTCAGCATCTG
AAATCTTCCCGGCCTTGCGCTTCGCTGGGGCCTTACCCACCGCCTTGGCGGGCTTCTTCGGTCCAAAACT
GAACAACAGATGTGTGACCTTGCGCCCGGTCTTTCGCTGCGCCCACTCCACCTGTAGCGGGCTGTGCTCG
TTGATCTGCGTCACGGCTGGATCAAGCACTCGCAACTTGAAGTCCTTGATCGAGGGATACCGGCCTTCCA
GTTGAAACCACTTTCGCAGCTGGTCAATTTCTATTTCGCGCTGGCCGATGCTGTCCCATTGCATGAGCAG
CTCGTAAAGCCTGATCGCGTGGGTGCTGTCCATCTTGGCCACGTCAGCCAAGGCGTATTTGGTGAACTGT
TTGGTGAGTTCCGTCAGGTACGGCAGCATGTCTTTGGTGAACCTGAGTTCTACACGGCCCTCACCCTCCC
GGTAGATGATTGTTTGCACCCAGCCGGTAATCATCACACTCGGTCTTTTCCCCTTGCCATTGGGCTCTTG
GGTTAACCGGACTTCCCGCCGTTTCAGGCGCAGGGCCGCTTCTTTGAGCTGGTTGTAGGAAGATTCGATA
GGGACACCCGCCATCGTCGCTATGTCCTCCGCCGTCACTGAATACATCACTTCATCGGTGACAGGCTCGC
TCCTCTTCACCTGGCTAATACAGGCCAGAACGATCCGCTGTTCCTGAACACTGAGGCGATACGCGGCCTC
GACCAGGGCATTGCTTTTGTAAACCATTGGGGGTGAGGCCACGTTCGACATTCCTTGTGTATAAGGGGAC
ACTGTATCTGCGTCCCACAATACAACAAATCCGTCCCTTTACAACAACAAATCCGTCCCTTCTTAACAAC
AAATCCGTCCCTTAATGGCAACAAATCCGTCCCTTTTTAAACTCTACAGGCCACGGATTACGTGGCCTGT
AGACGTCCTAAAAGGTTTAAAAGGGAAAAGGAAGAAAAGGGTGGAAACGCAAAAAACGCACCACTACGTG
GCCCCGTTGGGGCCGCATTTGTGCCCCTGAAGGGGCGGGGGAGGCGTCTGGGCAATCCCCGTTTTACCAG
TCCCCTATCGCCGCCTGAGAGGGCGCAGGAAGCGAGTAATCAGGGTATCGAGGCGGATTCACCCTTGGCG
TCCAACCAGCGGCACCAGCGGCGCCTGAGAGGATGGTGCACTCTCAGTACAATCTGCTCTGATGCCGCAT
AGTTAAGCCAGCCCCGACACCCGCCAACACCCGCTGACGCGCCCTGACGGGCTTGTCTGCTCCCGGCATC
CGCTTACAGACAAGCTGTGACCGTCTCCGGGAGCTGCATGTGTCAGAGGTTTTCACCGTCATCACCGAAA
CGCGCGAGACGAAAGGGCCTCGTGATACGCCTATTTTTATAGGTTAATGTCATGATAATAATGGTTTCTT
AGACGTCAGGTGGCACTTTTCGGGGAAATGTGCGCGGAACCCCTATTTGTTTATTTTTCTAAATACATTC
AAATATGTATCCGCTCATGAGACAATAACCCTGATAAATGCTTCAATAATATTGAAAAAGGAAGAGTATG
AGTATTCAACATTTCCGTGTCGCCCTTATTCCCTTTTTTGCGGCATTTTGCCTTCCTGTTTTTGCTCACC
CAGAAACGCTGGTGAAAGTAAAAGATGCTGAAGATCAGTTGGGTGCACGAGTGGGTTACATCGAACTGGA
TCTCAACAGCGGTAAGATCCTTGAGAGTTTTCGCCCCGAAGAACGTTTTCCAATGATGAGCACTTTTAAA
GTTCTGCTATGTGGCGCGGTATTATCCCGTATTGACGCCGGGCAAGAGCAACTCGGTCGCCGCATACACT
ATTCTCAGAATGACTTGGTTGAGTACTCACCAGTCACAGAAAAGCATCTTACGGATGGCATGACAGTAAG
AGAATTATGCAGTGCTGCCATAACCATGAGTGATAACACTGCGGCCAACTTACTTCTGACAACGATCGGA
GGACCGAAGGAGCTAACCGCTTTTTTGCACAACATGGGGGATCATGTAACTCGCCTTGATCGTTGGGAAC
CGGAGCTGAATGAAGCCATACCAAACGACGAGCGTGACACCACGATGCCTGTAGCAATGGCAACAACGTT
GCGCAAACTATTAACTGGCGAACTACTTACTCTAGCTTCCCGGCAACAATTAATAGACTGGATGGAGGCG
GATAAAGTTGCAGGACCACTTCTGCGCTCGGCCCTTCCGGCTGGCTGGTTTATTGCTGATAAATCTGGAG
CCGGTGAGCGTGGGTCTCGCGGTATCATTGCAGCACTGGGGCCAGATGGTAAGCCCTCCCGTATCGTAGT
TATCTACACGACGGGGAGTCAGGCAACTATGGATGAACGAAATAGACAGATCGCTGAGATAGGTGCCTCA
CTGATTAAGCATTGGTAACTGTCAGACCAAGTTTACTCATATATACTTTAGATTGATTTAAAACTTCATT
TTTAATTTAAAAGGATCTAGGTGAAGATCCTTTTTGATAATCTCATGACCAAAATCCCTTAACGTGAGTT
TTCGTTCCACTGAGCGTCAGACCCCGTAGAAAAGATCAAAGGATCTTCTTGAGATCCTTTTTTTCTGCGC
GTAATCTGCTGCTTGCAAACAAAAAAACCACCGCTACCAGCGGTGGTTTGTTTGCCGGATCAAGAGCTAC
CAACTCTTTTTCCGAAGGTAACTGGCTTCAGCAGAGCGCAGATACCAAATACTGTTCTTCTAGTGTAGCC
GTAGTTAGGCCACCACTTCAAGAACTCTGTAGCACCGCCTACATACCTCGCTCTGCTAATCCTGTTACCA
GTGGCTGCTGCCAGTGGCGATAAGTCGTGTCTTACCGGGTTGGACTCAAGACGATAGTTACCGGATAAGG
CGCAGCGGTCGGGCTGAACGGGGGGTTCGTGCACACAGCCCAGCTTGGAGCGAACGACCTACACCGAACT
GAGATACCTACAGCGTGAGCTATGAGAAAGCGCCACGCTTCCCGAAGGGAGAAAGGCGGACAGGTATCCG
GTAAGCGGCAGGGTCGGAACAGGAGAGCGCACGAGGGAGCTTCCAGGGGGAAACGCCTGGTATCTTTATA
GTCCTGTCGGGTTTCGCCACCTCTGACTTGAGCGTCGATTTTTGTGATGCTCGTCAGGGGGGCGGAGCCT
ATGGAAAAACGCCAGCAACGCGGCCTTTTTACGGTTCCTGGCCTTTTGCTGGCCTTTTGCTCACATGTTC
TTTCCTGCGTTATCCCCTGATTCTGTGGATAACCGTATTACCGCCTTTGAGTGAGCTGATACCGCTCGCC
GCAGCCGAACGACCGAGCGCAGCGAGTCAGTGAGCGAGGAAGCGGAAGAGCGCCCAATACGCAAACCGCC
TCTCCCCGCGCGTTGGCCGATTCATTAATGCAGCTGGCACGACAGGTTTCCCGACTGGAAAGCGGGCAGT
GAGCGCAACGCAATTAATGTGAGTTAGCTCACTCATTAGGCACCCCAGGC
Features (pLannotate 1.2.2; 12 found; start..end, strand, type, name):
      1..31      +  promoter       lac promoter: promoter for the E. coli lac operon
     39..55      +  protein_bind   lac operator: The lac repressor binds to the lac operator to inhibit transcription in E. coli. This inhibition can be relieved by adding lactose or isopropyl-β-D-thiogalactopyranoside (IPTG). lac repressor encoded by lacI
     75..1772    +  CDS            pilB: PILB_PSEAE - Experimental evidence at protein level: Swiss-Prot protein existence level 1. ATPase component of the type IV pilus (T4P) that plays a role in surface and host cell adhesion, colonization, biofilm maturation, virulence, and twitching, a form of surface-associated motility facilitated by cycles of extension, adhesion, and retraction of T4P fibers (PubMed:15659660, PubMed:28854278). Acts as a molecular motor to provide the energy that is required for biogenesis of the pilus and the extrusion of substrates generated in the cytoplasm (PubMed:8102361, PubMed:18174131). PilB ATPase acti
   1803..2632    -  CDS            pRO1600 Rep (fragment): replication protein for the broad-host-range plasmid pRO1600 from Pseudomonas aeruginosa&nbsp
   2646..2997    +  rep_origin     pRO1600 oriV: broad-host-range origin of replication from Pseudomonas aeruginosa plasmid pRO1600; requires the pRO1600 Rep protein for replication (West et al., 1994)
   3043..3091    -  misc_feature   bom (fragment): basis of mobility region from pBR322
   3193..3228    -  CDS            rop (fragment): Rop protein, which maintains plasmids at low copy number; rop
   3323..3427    +  promoter       AmpR promoter: bla
   3428..4288    +  CDS            AmpR: β-lactamase; bla; confers resistance to ampicillin, carbenicillin, and related antibiotics
   4459..5047    +  rep_origin     ori: high-copy-number ColE1/pMB1/pBR322/pUC origin of replication
   5230..5322    +  CDS            lacI (fragment): lac repressor; lacI; The lac repressor binds to the lac operator to inhibit transcription in E. coli. This inhibition can be relieved by adding lactose or isopropyl-β-D-thiogalactopyranoside (IPTG).
   5335..5356    +  protein_bind   CAP binding site: CAP binding activates transcription in the presence of cAMP. E. coli catabolite activator protein
