[The description below was written by a language model from this plasmid's Addgene catalogue record and pLannotate feature annotations shown in this document.]
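Description:
pUCP20 PilBQ231* is a bacterial expression plasmid built on pUCP20, an Escherichia coli–Pseudomonas shuttle backbone. It carries two replication systems: a high-copy ColE1/pUC-type origin for propagation in E. coli, and the broad-host-range pRO1600 oriV together with its Rep protein coding region (annotated as a fragment), which supports maintenance in Pseudomonas aeruginosa. Selection is through the β-lactamase gene (AmpR) under its own promoter, conferring resistance to ampicillin and related antibiotics such as carbenicillin. Short remnants of bom, rop and lacI are also annotated; only a small lacI fragment is present, so the plasmid does not encode a functional lac repressor.

The insert is P. aeruginosa pilB, encoding the ATPase motor of the type IV pilus that powers pilus assembly and extension and so contributes to twitching motility, adhesion and biofilm formation. It sits downstream of the lac promoter and operator, with the CAP binding site just upstream across the circular junction, and is fused to a C-terminal six-histidine tag. Codon 231 (glutamine) has been changed to an amber (UAG) stop codon, and the gene's original UAG terminator was replaced with UAA at the same time, leaving the internal amber as the only UAG in the reading frame. The construct was derived from a parental pUCP20 PilB plasmid by Gibson assembly. This design is typical of amber suppression experiments, in which a suppressor tRNA/synthetase pair inserts a noncanonical amino acid at a defined site. The C-terminal tag would then mark only full-length read-through product, although the record does not state the specific application or the suppression system used.
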