Addgene plasmid #162857: pUCP20 PilBQ231*
Purpose: Expression of PilB Q231 Amber with a C-terminal histag
Depositing lab: Katrina Forest. Depositing organization: University of Wisconsin, Madison.
Backbone
  Vector backbone: pUCP20
  Backbone size w/o insert (bp): 3643
  Vector type: Bacterial Expression
Growth in bacteria
  Bacterial resistance: Ampicillin, 100 μg/mL
  Growth temperature: 37°C
  Growth strain: DH5alpha
  Copy number: High Copy
Gene/Insert
  Gene/Insert name: PilB
  Species: Pseudomonas aeruginosa
  Insert size (bp): 1728
  Mutation: Q231Amber
  Tag / fusion protein: Histidine tag (H6x) (C terminal on insert)
  Cloning method: Gibson Cloning
Resource information
  A portion of this plasmid was derived from a plasmid made by: clone from pUCP20 PilB
Terms and licenses: Academic/Nonprofit Terms; Industry Terms: Not Available to Industry
Depositor comments: Amber mutation was inserted concomitant to replacing the original UAG stop codon with UAA from pUCP20 PilB
How to cite: pUCP20 PilBQ231* was a gift from Katrina Forest (Addgene plasmid # 162857 ; http://n2t.net/addgene:162857 ; RRID:Addgene_162857)
